Addgene plasmid #183621: pGJJ045
Purpose: (Empty Backbone) abundancePCA plasmid - Contains a barcode landing pad and two fragments of the murine methotrexate-resistant DHFR, the expression of one driven by the CYC promoter and the other by the GPD promoter.
Depositing lab: Ben Lehner. Depositing organization: Centre for Genomic Regulation (CRG). Publication: Mapping the energetic and allosteric landscapes of protein binding domains. Faure AJ, Domingo J, Schmiedel JM, Hidalgo-Carcedo C, Diss G, Lehner B. Nature. 2022 Apr;604(7904):175-183. doi: 10.1038/s41586-022-04586-4. Epub 2022 Apr 6. PubMed 35388192.
Backbone
  Vector backbone: pGD110
  Backbone manufacturer: Lehner Lab
  Backbone size (bp): 6319
  Modifications to backbone: Barcode landing site (BsiWI and AvrII restriction sites) added upstream of the CYC promoter driving the expression of DHFR3. Substituted the CYC promoter of DHFR12 for the GPD promoter.
  Vector type: Bacterial Expression, Yeast Expression
  Selectable markers: URA3
Growth in bacteria
  Bacterial resistance: Ampicillin, 100 μg/mL
  Growth temperature: 37°C
  Growth strain: DH5alpha
  Copy number: Low Copy
Gene/Insert
  Cloning method: Gibson Cloning
Terms and licenses: Academic/Nonprofit Terms; Industry Terms: Not Available to Industry
How to cite: pGJJ045 was a gift from Ben Lehner (Addgene plasmid # 183621 ; http://n2t.net/addgene:183621 ; RRID:Addgene_183621)
