[The description below was written by a language model from this plasmid's Addgene catalogue record and pLannotate feature annotations shown in this document.]
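Description:
pGJJ045 is an empty-backbone E. coli–yeast shuttle vector derived from pGD110 and designed for abundancePCA, a protein-fragment complementation assay based on a split murine methotrexate-resistant dihydrofolate reductase. In bacteria it replicates from a ColE1/pUC-type origin and is selected with ampicillin through the bla gene. The catalogue lists it as low copy, although the annotated origin is of the high-copy type. In Saccharomyces cerevisiae it is maintained as a stable, roughly single-copy episome by a CEN6/ARS element. Selection there is by URA3 under its own promoter, a uracil auxotrophic marker that can also be counterselected with 5-FOA. An f1 origin and remnants of lacZα, lacI, the lac promoter and a T3 promoter are carried over from the parental cloning vector.

The payload consists of two mouse DHFR fragments, both detected in the feature table. According to the record, the DHFR3 fragment is driven by the weak CYC promoter, which is not itself annotated in the table. It corresponds to the forward-strand fragment that is followed by a CYC1 terminator. The DHFR12 fragment lies on the opposite strand and is driven by the strong constitutive GPD (TDH3/GAP) promoter, which replaced the CYC promoter of the parent plasmid. A barcode landing pad made of BsiWI and AvrII sites was added upstream of the CYC promoter, so that variant libraries can be tagged with sequence barcodes.

No gene of interest is present; one is meant to be introduced by Gibson cloning, presumably as a fusion to the weakly expressed fragment. In such assays, reconstitution of DHFR with the highly expressed partner fragment permits growth in methotrexate. Growth then reports the cellular abundance of the fused protein, which supports pooled, deep mutational scanning experiments.
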