Features (pLannotate 1.2.2; 19 found; start..end, strand, type, name):
    919..1507    +  rep_origin     ori: high-copy-number ColE1/pMB1/pBR322/pUC origin of replication
   1690..1782    +  CDS            lacI (fragment): lac repressor; lacI; The lac repressor binds to the lac operator to inhibit transcription in E. coli. This inhibition can be relieved by adding lactose or isopropyl-β-D-thiogalactopyranoside (IPTG).
   1795..1816    +  protein_bind   CAP binding site: CAP binding activates transcription in the presence of cAMP. E. coli catabolite activator protein
   1831..1861    +  promoter       lac promoter: promoter for the E. coli lac operon
   1924..1942    +  promoter       T3 promoter: promoter for bacteriophage T3 RNA polymerase
   2268..2507    +  CDS            DHFR (fragment): mouse dihydrofolate reductase; Mus musculus Dhfr
   2616..2805    +  terminator     CYC1 terminator: S. cerevisiae CYC1; transcription terminator for CYC1
   2891..3209    -  CDS            DHFR (fragment): mouse dihydrofolate reductase; Mus musculus Dhfr
   3230..3873    -  promoter       GAP promoter: S. cerevisiae TDH3; promoter for glyceraldehyde-3-phosphate dehydrogenase
   3909..4043    +  CDS            lacZα (fragment): LacZα fragment of β-galactosidase; lacZ fragment
   4047..4475    +  rep_origin     f1 ori (sequence partly withheld): f1 bacteriophage origin of replication; arrow indicates direction of (+) strand synthesis
   4503..4554    -  misc_feature   bom (fragment): basis of mobility region from pBR322
   4633..5436    -  CDS            URA3: orotidine-5'-phosphate decarboxylase, required for uracil biosynthesis; S. cerevisiae URA3; yeast auxotrophic marker, counterselectable with 5-fluoroorotic acid (5-FOA)
   5437..5652    -  promoter       URA3 promoter: S. cerevisiae URA3
   5660..5709    -  misc_feature   bom (fragment): basis of mobility region from pBR322
   5811..5846    -  CDS            rop (fragment): Rop protein, which maintains plasmids at low copy number; rop
   5914..6417    -  misc_feature   CEN/ARS: S. cerevisiae CEN6 centromere fused to an autonomously replicating sequence
   6454..6558    +  promoter       AmpR promoter: bla
   6559..748     +  CDS            AmpR (across the origin): β-lactamase; bla; confers resistance to ampicillin, carbenicillin, and related antibiotics
>Addgene plasmid #183621 | pGJJ045 | addgene full sequence | sequence record 361478 | Addgene NGS Result
GGGTGCACGAGTGGGTTACATCGAACTGGATCTCAACAGCGGTAAGATCCTTGAGAGTTTTCGCCCCGAA
GAACGTTTTCCAATGATGAGCACTTTTAAAGTTCTGCTATGTGGCGCGGTATTATCCCGTATTGACGCCG
GGCAAGAGCAACTCGGTCGCCGCATACACTATTCTCAGAATGACTTGGTTGAGTACTCACCAGTCACAGA
AAAGCATCTTACGGATGGCATGACAGTAAGAGAATTATGCAGTGCTGCCATAACCATGAGTGATAACACT
GCGGCCAACTTACTTCTGACAACGATCGGAGGACCGAAGGAGCTAACCGCTTTTTTGCACAACATGGGGG
ATCATGTAACTCGCCTTGATCGTTGGGAACCGGAGCTGAATGAAGCCATACCAAACGACGAGCGTGACAC
CACGATGCCTGTAGCAATGGCAACAACGTTGCGCAAACTATTAACTGGCGAACTACTTACTCTAGCTTCC
CGGCAACAATTAATAGACTGGATGGAGGCGGATAAAGTTGCAGGACCACTTCTGCGCTCGGCCCTTCCGG
CTGGCTGGTTTATTGCTGATAAATCTGGAGCCGGTGAGCGTGGGTCTCGCGGTATCATTGCAGCACTGGG
GCCAGATGGTAAGCCCTCCCGTATCGTAGTTATCTACACGACGGGGAGTCAGGCAACTATGGATGAACGA
AATAGACAGATCGCTGAGATAGGTGCCTCACTGATTAAGCATTGGTAACTGTCAGACCAAGTTTACTCAT
ATATACTTTAGATTGATTTAAAACTTCATTTTTAATTTAAAAGGATCTAGGTGAAGATCCTTTTTGATAA
TCTCATGACCAAAATCCCTTAACGTGAGTTTTCGTTCCACTGAGCGTCAGACCCCGTAGAAAAGATCAAA
GGATCTTCTTGAGATCCTTTTTTTCTGCGCGTAATCTGCTGCTTGCAAACAAAAAAACCACCGCTACCAG
CGGTGGTTTGTTTGCCGGATCAAGAGCTACCAACTCTTTTTCCGAAGGTAACTGGCTTCAGCAGAGCGCA
GATACCAAATACTGTTCTTCTAGTGTAGCCGTAGTTAGGCCACCACTTCAAGAACTCTGTAGCACCGCCT
ACATACCTCGCTCTGCTAATCCTGTTACCAGTGGCTGCTGCCAGTGGCGATAAGTCGTGTCTTACCGGGT
TGGACTCAAGACGATAGTTACCGGATAAGGCGCAGCGGTCGGGCTGAACGGGGGGTTCGTGCACACAGCC
CAGCTTGGAGCGAACGACCTACACCGAACTGAGATACCTACAGCGTGAGCTATGAGAAAGCGCCACGCTT
CCCGAAGGGAGAAAGGCGGACAGGTATCCGGTAAGCGGCAGGGTCGGAACAGGAGAGCGCACGAGGGAGC
TTCCAGGGGGAAACGCCTGGTATCTTTATAGTCCTGTCGGGTTTCGCCACCTCTGACTTGAGCGTCGATT
TTTGTGATGCTCGTCAGGGGGGCGGAGCCTATGGAAAAACGCCAGCAACGCGGCCTTTTTACGGTTCCTG
GCCTTTTGCTGGCCTTTTGCTCACATGTTCTTTCCTGCGTTATCCCCTGATTCTGTGGATAACCGTATTA
CCGCCTTTGAGTGAGCTGATACCGCTCGCCGCAGCCGAACGACCGAGCGCAGCGAGTCAGTGAGCGAGGA
AGCGGAAGAGCGCCCAATACGCAAACCGCCTCTCCCCGCGCGTTGGCCGATTCATTAATGCAGCTGGCAC
GACAGGTTTCCCGACTGGAAAGCGGGCAGTGAGCGCAACGCAATTAATGTGAGTTAGCTCACTCATTAGG
CACCCCAGGCTTTACACTTTATGCTTCCGGCTCGTATGTTGTGTGGAATTGTGCGTACGACTAAGAGCCT
AGGCAGCTATGACCATGATTACGCCAAGCGCGCAATTAACCCTCACTAAAGGGAACAAAAGCTGGAGCTC
ATTTGGCGAGCGTTGGTTGGTGGATCAAGCCCACGCGTAGGCAATCCTCGAGCAGATCCGCCAGGCGTGT
ATATATAGCGTGGATGGCCAGGCAACTTTAGTGCTGACACATACAGGCATATATATATGTGTGCGACGAC
ACATGATCATATGGCATGCATGTGCTCTGTATGTATATAAAACTCTTGTTTTCTTCTTTTCTCTAAATAT
TCTTTCCTTATACATTAGGACCTTTGCAGCATAAATTACTATACTTCTATAGACACGCAAACACAAATAC
ACACACTAACGGGGCTGCTCTAGAATGAGTAAAGTAGACATGGTTTGGATAGTCGGAGGCAGTTCTGTTT
ACCAGGAAGCCATGAATCAACCAGGCCACCTCAGACTCTTTGTGACAAGGATCATGCAGGAATTTGAAAG
TGACACGTTTTTCCCAGAAATTGACTTGGGGAAATATAAACTTCTCCCAGAATACCCAGGCGTCCTCTCT
GAGGTCCAGGAGGAAAAAGGCATCAAGTATAAGTTTGAAGTCTACGAGAAGAAAGACGGCGGTGGCGGGT
CTGGTGGAGGAGGGTCAGGTGGTGGCGGCTCGGGAGGTGGAGCTAGCTAAAAGCTTATTAGTTATGTCAC
GCTTACATTCACGCCCTCCCCCCACATCCGCTCTAACCGAAAAGGAAGGAGTTAGACAACCTGAAGTCTA
GGTCCCTATTTATTTTTTTATAGTTATGTTAGTATTAAGAACGTTATTTATATTTCAAATTTTTCTTTTT
TTTCTGTACAGACGCGTGTACGCATGTAACATTATACTGAAAACCTTGCTTGAGAAGGTTTTGGGACGCT
CGAAGGCTTTAATTTGACTAGTTTAGGATCCGCCTCCACCTGACCCACCTCCTCCAGACCCGCCTCCGCC
TGACCCACCACCTCCGGTACCCAATTCCGGTTGTTCAATAAGTCTTAAGGCATCATCCAAACTTTTGGCA
AGAAAATGAGCTCCTCGTGGTGGTTCTTTGAGTTCTCTACTGAGAACTATATTAATTCTGTCCTTTAAAG
GTCGATTCTTCTCAGGAATGGAGAACCAGGTTTTCCTACCCATAATCACCAGATTCTGTTTACCTTCCAC
TGAAGAGGTTGTGGTCATTCTTTGGAAGTACTTGGACTCGTTCCTGAGCGGAGGCCAGGGATAGTCTCCG
TTCTTGCCAATCCCCATATTTTGGGACACGGCGACGATGCAGTTCAATGGTCGAACCATTCTAGAGCAGC
CCCGATCCGTCGAAACTAAGTTCTGGTGTTTTAAAACTAAAAAAAAGACTAACTATAAAAGTAGAATTTA
AGAAGTTTAAGAAATAGATTTACAGAATTACAATCAATACCTACCGTCTTTATATACTTATTAGTCAAGT
AGGGGAATAATTTCAGGGAACTGGTTTCAACCTTTTTTTTCAGCTTTTTCCAAATCAGAGAGAGCAGAAG
GTAATAGAAGGTGTAAGAAAATGAGATAGATACATGCGTGGGTCAATTGCCTTGTGTCATCATTTACTCC
AGGCAGGTTGCATCACTCCATTGAGGTTGTGCCCGTTTTTTGCCTGTTTGTGCCCCTGTTCTCTGTAGTT
GCGCTAAGAGAATGGACCTATGAACTGATGGTTGGTGAAGAAAACAATATTTTGGTGCTGGGATTCTTTT
TTTTTCTGGATGCCAGCTTAAAAAGCGGGCTCCATTATATTTAGTGGATGCCAGGAATAAACTGTTCACC
CAGACACCTACGATGTTATATATTCTGTGTAACCCGCCCCCTATTTTGGGCATGTACGGGTTACAGCAGA
ATTAAAAGGCTAATTTTTTGACTAAATAAAGTTAGGAAAATCACTACTATTAATTATTTACGTATTCTTT
GAAATGGCGAGTATTGATAATGATAAACTGAGCTCCAGCTTTTGTTCCCTTTAGTGAGCGTCGTGACTGG
GAAAACCCTGGCGTTACCCAACTTAATCGCCTTGCAGCACATCCCCCTTTCGCCAGCTGGCGTAATAGCG
AAGAGGCCCGCACCGATCGCCCTTCCCAACAGTTGCGCAGCCTGAATGGCGAATGG
[124 nt withheld, positions 4047-4170]
C
[91 nt withheld, positions 4172-4262]
A
[49 nt withheld, positions 4264-4312]
CCTTTGACGTTGGAGTCCACGTTCTTT
[37 nt withheld, positions 4340-4376]
ACCCTATCTCGGTCTATTCTTTTGATTTATAAGGGATTTTGCCGATTTCGGCCTATTGGTTAAAAAATGA
GCTGATTTAACAAAAATTTAACGCGAATTTTAACAAAATATTAACGCTTACAATTTCCTGATGCGGTATT
TTCTCCTTACGCATCTGTGCGGTATTTCACACCGCATAGGGTAATAACTGATATAATTAAATTGAAGCTC
TAATTTGTGAGTTTAGTATACATGCATTTACTTATAATACAGTTTTTTAGTTTTGCTGGCCGCATCTTCT
CAAATATGCTTCCCAGCCTGCTTTTCTGTAACGTTCACCCTCTACCTTAGCATCCCTTCCCTTTGCAAAT
AGTCCTCTTCCAACAATAATAATGTCAGATCCTGTAGAGACCACATCATCCACGGTTCTATACTGTTGAC
CCAATGCGTCTCCCTTGTCATCTAAACCCACACCGGGTGTCATAATCAACCAATCGTAACCTTCATCTCT
TCCACCCATGTCTCTTTGAGCAATAAAGCCGATAACAAAATCTTTGTCGCTCTTCGCAATGTCAACAGTA
CCCTTAGTATATTCTCCAGTAGATAGGGAGCCCTTGCATGACAATTCTGCTAACATCAAAAGGCCTCTAG
GTTCCTTTGTTACTTCTTCTGCCGCCTGCTTCAAACCGCTAACAATACCTGGGCCCACCACACCGTGTGC
ATTCGTAATGTCTGCCCATTCTGCTATTCTGTATACACCCGCAGAGTACTGCAATTTGACTGTATTACCA
ATGTCAGCAAATTTTCTGTCTTCGAAGAGTAAAAAATTGTACTTGGCGGATAATGCCTTTAGCGGCTTAA
CTGTGCCCTCCATGGAAAAATCAGTCAAGATATCCACATGTGTTTTTAGTAAACAAATTTTGGGACCTAA
TGCTTCAACTAACTCCAGTAATTCCTTGGTGGTACGAACATCCAATGAAGCACACAAGTTTGTTTGCTTT
TCGTGCATGATATTAAATAGCTTGGCAGCAACAGGACTAGGATGAGTAGCAGCACGTTCCTTATATGTAG
CTTTCGACATGATTTATCTTCGTTTCCTGCAGGTTTTTGTTCTGTGCAGTTGGGTTAAGAATACTGGGCA
ATTTCATGTTTCTTCAACACTACATATGCGTATATATACCAATCTAAGTCTGTGCTCCTTCCTTCGTTCT
TCCTTCTGTTCGGAGATTACCGAATCAAAAAAATTTCAAGGAAACCGAAATCAAAAAAAAGAATAAAAAA
AAAATGATGAATTGAAAAGGTGGTATGGTGCACTCTCAGTACAATCTGCTCTGATGCCGCATAGTTAAGC
CAGCCCCGACACCCGCCAACACCCGCTGACGCGCCCTGACGGGCTTGTCTGCTCCCGGCATCCGCTTACA
GACAAGCTGTGACCGTCTCCGGGAGCTGCATGTGTCAGAGGTTTTCACCGTCATCACCGAAACGCGCGAG
ACGAAAGGGCCTCGTGATACGCCTATTTTTATAGGTTAATGTCATGATAATAATGGTTTCTTAGACGGAT
CGCTTGCCTGTAACTTACACGCGCCTCGTATCTTTTAATGATGGAATAATTTGGGAATTTACTCTGTGTT
TATTTATTTTTATGTTTTGTATTTGGATTTTAGAAAGTAAATAAAGAAGGTAGAAGAGTTACGGAATGAA
GAAAAAAAAATAAACAAAGGTTTAAAAAATTTCAACAAAAAGCGTACTTTACATATATATTTATTAGACA
AGAAAAGCAGATTAAATAGATATACATTCGATTAACGATAAGTAAAATGTAAAATCACAGGATTTTCGTG
TGTGGTCTTCTACACAGACAAGATGAAACAATTCGGCATTAATACCTGAGAGCAGGAAGAGCAAGATAAA
AGGTAGTATTTGTTGGCGATCCCCCTAGAGTCTTTTACATCTTCGGAAAACAAAAACTATTTTTTCTTTA
ATTTCTTTTTTTACTTTCTATTTTTAATTTATATATTTATATTAAAAAATTTAAATTATAATTATTTTTA
TAGCACGTGATGAAAAGGACCCAGGTGGCACTTTTCGGGGAAATGTGCGCGGAACCCCTATTTGTTTATT
TTTCTAAATACATTCAAATATGTATCCGCTCATGAGACAATAACCCTGATAAATGCTTCAATAATATTGA
AAAAGGAAGAGTATGAGTATTCAACATTTCCGTGTCGCCCTTATTCCCTTTTTTGCGGCATTTTGCCTTC
CTGTTTTTGCTCACCCAGAAACGCTGGTGAAAGTAAAAGATGCTGAAGATCAGTT
